>Addgene plasmid #176708 | pYCTK004 | addgene full sequence | sequence record 351555 | Addgene NGS Result
GGAATGTACTTTCCAAAAAAGGAAAATGTAGTTTGTTTTTTGATGTTTTTTTCTCTTTGACTATTTCAAA
TTTAGAAGTGAAAAAATACAAAAATGTTACATAGGATTCGATACAGTGTAATATATCATTATTATTACTT
TTAAATAAAGCGTTTAGTAAACAAGAGTGAGGGTTATGCAACTCGTTTAGTAAACATTCTTTTTTTTTTC
TTCATTTAAGTATAAGACAACAATAGTAGCGGAAGCGATAGTAATACATTTGGTAGCGATAAGTGCACAG
ATCTATGTGAGACCAGACCAATAAAAAACGCCCGGCGGCAACCGAGCGTTCTGAACAAATCCAGATGGAG
TTCTGAGGTCATTACTGGATCTATCAACAGGAGTCCAAGCGAGCTCGATATCAAATTACGCCCCGCCCTG
CCACTCATCGCAGTACTGTTGTAATTCATTAAGCATTCTGCCGACATGGAAGCCATCACAAACGGCATGA
TGAACCTGAATCGCCAGCGGCATCAGCACCTTGTCGCCTTGCGTATAATATTTGCCCATGGTGAAAACGG
GGGCGAAGAAGTTGTCCATATTGGCCACGTTTAAATCAAAACTGGTGAAACTCACCCAGGGATTGGCTGA
AACGAAAAACATATTCTCAATAAACCCTTTAGGGAAATAGGCCAGGTTTTCACCGTAACACGCCACATCT
TGCGAATATATGTGTAGAAACTGCCGGAAATCGTCGTGGTATTCACTCCAGAGCGATGAAAACGTTTCAG
TTTGCTCATGGAAAACGGTGTAACAAGGGTGAACACTATCCCATATCACCAGCTCACCGTCTTTCATTGC
CATACGAAATTCCGGATGAGCATTCATCAGGCGGGCAAGAATGTGAATAAAGGCCGGATAAAACTTGTGC
TTATTTTTCTTTACGGTCTTTAAAAAGGCCGTAATATCCAGCTGAACGGTCTGGTTATAGGTACATTGAG
CAACTGACTGAAATGCCTCAAAATGTTCTTTACGATGCCATTGGGATATATCAACGGTGGTATATCCAGT
GATTTTTTTCTCCATTTTAGCTTCCTTAGCTCCTGAAAATCTCGATAACTCAAAAAATACGCCCGGTAGT
GATCTTATTTCATTATGGTGAAAGTTGGAACCTCTTACGTGCCCGATCAATCATGACCAAAATCCCTTAA
CGTGAGTTTTCGTTCCACTGAGCGTCAGACCCCGTAGAAAAGATCAAAGGATCTTCTTGAGATCCTTTTT
TTCTGCGCGTAATCTGCTGCTTGCAAACAAAAAAACCACCGCTACCAGCGGTGGTTTGTTTGCCGGATCA
AGAGCTACCAACTCTTTTTCCGAAGGTAACTGGCTTCAGCAGAGCGCAGATACCAAATACTGTTCTTCTA
GTGTAGCCGTAGTTAGGCCACCACTTCAAGAACTCTGTAGCACCGCCTACATACCTCGCTCTGCTAATCC
TGTTACCAGTGGCTGCTGCCAGTGGCGATAAGTCGTGTCTTACCGGGTTGGACTCAAGACGATAGTTACC
GGATAAGGCGCAGCGGTCGGGCTGAACGGGGGGTTCGTGCACACAGCCCAGCTTGGAGCGAACGACCTAC
ACCGAACTGAGATACCTACAGCGTGAGCTATGAGAAAGCGCCACGCTTCCCGAAGGGAGAAAGGCGGACA
GGTATCCGGTAAGCGGCAGGGTCGGAACAGGAGAGCGCACGAGGGAGCTTCCAGGGGGAAACGCCTGGTA
TCTTTATAGTCCTGTCGGGTTTCGCCACCTCTGACTTGAGCGTCGATTTTTGTGATGCTCGTCAGGGGGG
CGGAGCCTATGGAAAAACGCCAGCAACGCGGCCTTTTTACGGTTCCTGGCCTTTTGCTGGCCTTTTGCTC
ACATGTTCTTTCCTGCGTTATCCCCTGATTCTGTGGATAACCGTAGTCGGTCTCAAACGGTGTTAAGAAT
GTAGCTTTTTCGTCAAAGCTGGGTATTTTTCTTTTTATAGCGCAGGAGCGGAAGGCAATTTCCAAAACA
Features (pLannotate 1.2.2; 5 found; start..end, strand, type, name):
    201..216     +  misc_feature   CEN/ARS (fragment): S. cerevisiae CEN6 centromere fused to an autonomously replicating sequence
    301..335     -  terminator     lambda t0 terminator: minimal transcription terminator from phage lambda (Scholtissek and Grosse, 1987)
    409..1065    -  CDS            cat: CAT_ECOLX - Experimental evidence at protein level: Swiss-Prot protein existence level 1. This enzyme is an effector of chloramphenicol resistance in bacteria. From Escherichia coli. This protein is used as a marker in many commonly used cloning vectors, such as pACYC184.
   1066..1163    -  promoter       cat promoter: promoter of the E. coli cat gene encoding chloramphenicol acetyltransferase
   1247..1835    +  rep_origin     ori: high-copy-number ColE1/pMB1/pBR322/pUC origin of replication
