[The description below was written by a language model from this plasmid's Addgene catalogue record and pLannotate feature annotations shown in this document.]
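Description:
pYCTK004 is a level 0 (L0) part plasmid from a Golden Gate toolkit designed for engineering cell-cell communication in Saccharomyces cerevisiae. It is built on the pYTK001 part-entry backbone and is a small construct of about 2 kb maintained only in E. coli. The annotated features are essentially the bacterial housekeeping elements: a chloramphenicol acetyltransferase (cat) gene with its native promoter, followed by a lambda t0 terminator, for chloramphenicol selection, and a ColE1/pMB1-type origin of replication. The feature annotation describes this origin as high-copy, whereas the catalogue entry lists the plasmid as low copy; the record does not resolve this difference. A 16-nt match labelled as a CEN/ARS fragment is far too short to be a functional yeast replication element and most likely reflects chance similarity, so the plasmid carries no yeast origin or yeast selection marker.

The payload is P-MSG5, the promoter of the S. cerevisiae MSG5 gene, which is described as alpha-factor-responsive and serves as a "response" part in the toolkit. The automated feature table does not annotate the promoter itself, so its exact boundaries are not given in the record. It was inserted by Golden Gate assembly using BsmBI sites that were destroyed in the process, and the plasmid remains Golden Gate compatible for downstream assembly. In use, the promoter part would be combined with coding sequences, terminators and other parts into higher-level transcription units, so that a gene of interest is expressed in response to mating pheromone signalling. This supports the construction of synthetic multicellular yeast networks in which sender and receiver cells communicate through pheromone.
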