Addgene plasmid #176708: pYCTK004
Purpose: The plasmid is part of a GG toolkit for cell-cell communication in S. cerevisiae. This plasmid is an L0 part plasmid and contains the alpha-factor-responsive promoter MSG5 of S. cerevisiae (response part)
Depositing lab: Victor Sourjik. Publication: Construction of multicellular yeast networks using the communication toolkit with variable specificity and attenuation. Krink N, Loechner AC, Anders A, Kahnt J, Rensing S, Hochberg G, Sourjik V. bioRxiv 2021 10.1101/2021.09.27.462023.
Backbone
  Vector backbone: pYTK001
  Vector type: Synthetic Biology
Growth in bacteria
  Bacterial resistance: Chloramphenicol, 25 μg/mL
  Growth temperature: 37°C
  Growth strain: DH5alpha
  Copy number: Low Copy
Gene/Insert
  Gene/Insert name: P-MSG5
  Species: S. cerevisiae (budding yeast)
  Cloning method: Restriction Enzyme; 5′ cloning site BsmBI (destroyed during cloning); 3′ cloning site BsmBI (destroyed during cloning)
  Sequencing primers: 5′ CCTGGCCTTTTGCTGGCC; 3′ CCAGTAATGACCTCAGAACTC
Terms and licenses: Academic/Nonprofit Terms; Industry Terms: Not Available to Industry
Depositor comments: The part was cloned into the vector using Goden Gate. The plasmid is Golden Gate Cloning compatible. Please visit https://doi.org/10.1101/2021.09.27.462023 for bioRxiv preprint.
How to cite: pYCTK004 was a gift from Victor Sourjik (Addgene plasmid # 176708 ; http://n2t.net/addgene:176708 ; RRID:Addgene_176708)
