>Addgene plasmid #176708 | pYCTK004 | depositor partial sequence | sequence record 342465 | P-MSG5
GTGTTAAGAATGTAGCTTTTTCGTCAAAGCTGGGTATTTTTCTTTTTATAGCGCAGGAGCGGAAGGCAAT
TTCCAAAACAGGAATGTACTTTCCAAAAAAGGAAAATGTAGTTTGTTTTTTGATGTTTTTTTCTCTTTGA
CTATTTCAAATTTAGAAGTGAAAAAATACAAAAATGTTACATAGGATTCGATACAGTGTAATATATCATT
ATTATTACTTTTAAATAAAGCGTTTAGTAAACAAGAGTGAGGGTTATGCAACTCGTTTAGTAAACATTCT
TTTTTTTTTCTTCATTTAAGTATAAGACAACAATAGTAGCGGAAGCGATAGTAATACATTTGGTAGCGAT
AAGTGCAC
